>Addgene plasmid #58953 | pEVA1 | addgene partial sequence | sequence record 94199 | yADH1-F 5'-ATACGGCCTTCCTTCCAGTT-3'
TTGCTATCAAGTATAAATAGACCTGCAATTATTAATCTTTTGTTTCCTCGTCATTGTTCTCGTTCCCTTT
CTTCCTTGTTTCTTTTTCTGCACAATATTTCAAGCTATACCAAGCATACAATCAAGGAATTCCATACAAA
TAGATAACAAGCACAATGCTTTCACTACGTCAATCTATAAGATTTTTCAAGCCAGCCACAAGAACTTTGT
GTAGCTCTAGAACTAGTGGATCCATGAAACTGAAACTGCTGAACATGATCCTGTCCATGATGAACAAAAC
CAACAACAACAACAACATCATCATCAACAACACCCTGGACTCCCTGATGAACAAAAAACTGCTGCTGAAA
AACATGCTGCTGGACATGAACAACAAAAAAATGAACAACATGAAACGTATGCTGAACAACAACAACATGA
ACCCGGCTGGTGCTAACCCGGTTGTTCACCGTATCGGTCCGGCTGGTAACATCAACAACAAACTGCAGCA
CCTGAACAACATGAACAACTGGAACACCCAGATCTACAACTACAACAAAAACATGGAAATCATGAACACC
ATGAACGACAAACTGATCAACAAACTGCTGTACAAAATGATGACCCTGAAGCTTAACAACATGAACATCA
ACAAAA
