>Addgene plasmid #58953 | pEVA1 | addgene partial sequence | sequence record 94200 | Leu2-F 5'-atgctgtcgccgaagaag-3'
TATGATATTTGTACATAAACTTTATAAATGAAATTCATAATAGAAACGACACGAAATTACAAAATGGAAT
ATGTTCATAGGGTAGACGAAACTATATACGCAATCTACATACATTTATCAAGAAGGAGAAAAAGGAGGAT
GTAAAGGAATACAGGTAAGCAAATTGATACTAATGGCTCANCGTGATAAGGAAAAAGAATTGCACTTTAA
CATTAATATTGACAAGGAGGAGGGCACCACACAAAAAGTTAGGTGTAACAGAAAATCATGAAACTATGAT
TCCTAATTTATATATTGGAGGATTTTCTCTAAAAAAAAAAAAATACAGCAAATAAAAAACACTCAATGAC
CTGACCATTTGATGGAGTTTAAGTCAATACCTTCTTGAACCATTTCCCATAATGGTGAAAGTTCCCTCAA
GAATTTTACTCTGTCAGAAACGGCCTTAACGACGTACCGGATCTATGCGGTGTGAAATACCGCACAGATG
CGTAAGGAGAAAATACCGCATCAGGCGCCATTCGCCATTCAGGCTGCACAACTGTTGGGAAGGGCGATCG
GTGCGGGCCTCTTCGC
