[The description below was written by a language model from this plasmid's Addgene catalogue record.]
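Description:
pEVA1 is a yeast–E. coli shuttle and yeast expression plasmid built on a YEp13 derivative. The backbone carries the 2-micron yeast origin, which supports episomal multicopy maintenance in Saccharomyces cerevisiae, together with the LEU2 auxotrophic marker. It had previously been modified to include ADE3, giving a second yeast marker; ADE3 is commonly exploited in colony colour-sectoring assays that report plasmid loss or retention, although the record does not say it was used that way here. In bacteria the plasmid is selected with ampicillin and is listed as high copy. No feature table is provided, so the arrangement of elements is known only from the catalogue fields.

The payload is an insert of about 3.1 kb cloned as a SalI fragment (both sites retained) containing VAR1u, a synthetic version of the S. cerevisiae VAR1 gene. Var1 is a mitochondrial ribosomal protein normally encoded in the mitochondrial genome and translated with the mitochondrial genetic code. VAR1u is rewritten in the standard genetic code so that it can be expressed from the nucleus and translated on cytoplasmic ribosomes. Expression is driven by the ADH1 promoter. The Cox4 presequence, a mitochondrial matrix targeting signal, is fused to the N-terminus so that the cytoplasmically made protein is imported into mitochondria.

This allotopic expression arrangement complements var1 mutations in mitochondrial DNA. It is therefore useful for experiments in which the mitochondrial VAR1 locus is mutated or replaced, such as studies of mitochondrial gene expression and translation.
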