Addgene plasmid #58953: pEVA1
Purpose: Contains a synthetic DNA sequence, VAR1u, that specifies the Var1 protein. The Cox4 targeting signal is fused to the N-terminus to direct import of Var1. Complements var1 mutations in mtDNA.
Depositing lab: Thomas Fox & Thomas Mason. Depositing organization: University of Massachusetts, Amherst. Publication: Accumulation of mitochondrially synthesized Saccharomyces cerevisiae Cox2p and Cox3p depends on targeting information in untranslated portions of their mRNAs. Sanchirico ME, Fox TD, Mason TL. EMBO J. 1998 Oct 1;17(19):5796-804. 10.1093/emboj/17.19.5796 PubMed 9755179.
Backbone
  Vector backbone: Yep13
  Modifications to backbone: Yep13 (2-micron yeast origin, LEU2) modified by BENDER, A., and J. R. PRINGLE, 1991 Mol. Cell. Biol. 11: 1295-1305, to contain ADE3. Received from them as pTSV30a.
  Vector type: Yeast Expression ; Yeast Ecoli shuttle vector
  Selectable markers: LEU2 ; ADE3
Growth in bacteria
  Bacterial resistance: Ampicillin, 100 μg/mL
  Growth temperature: 37°C
  Growth strain: DH5alpha
  Copy number: High Copy
Gene/Insert
  Gene/Insert name: VAR1u, VAR1 recoded for expression from the nucleus (alt name: preCox4-Var1 fusion for targeting to mitochondria)
  Species: S. cerevisiae (budding yeast)
  Insert size (bp): 3100
  Mutation: Synthetic gene in standard genetic code
  GenBank ID: AJ010480.1
  Promoter: ADH1
  Tag / fusion protein: preCox4 mitochondrial matrix targeting signal (N terminal on insert)
  Cloning method: Restriction Enzyme; 5′ cloning site SalI (not destroyed); 3′ cloning site SalI (not destroyed)
  Sequencing primers: 5′ none; 3′ none
Resource information
  A portion of this plasmid was derived from a plasmid made by: From collaborators Marie Sanchirico and Thomas L. Mason, then at University of Massachusetts Amherst.
Terms and licenses: Academic/Nonprofit Terms; Industry Terms: Not Available to Industry
How to cite: pEVA1 was a gift from Thomas Fox & Thomas Mason (Addgene plasmid # 58953 ; http://n2t.net/addgene:58953 ; RRID:Addgene_58953)
